Addgene plasmid #52728: pMXs-hs-NRAS
Purpose: retroviral expression of human NRAS
Depositing lab: Shinya Yamanaka. Depositing organization: Kyoto University, Center for iPS Cell Research and Application. Publication: The let-7/LIN-41 pathway regulates reprogramming to human induced pluripotent stem cells by controlling expression of prodifferentiation genes. Worringer KA, Rand TA, Hayashi Y, Sami S, Takahashi K, Tanabe K, Narita M, Srivastava D, Yamanaka S. Cell Stem Cell. 2014 Jan 2;14(1):40-52. doi: 10.1016/j.stem.2013.11.001. Epub 2013 Nov 14. PubMed 24239284.
Backbone
  Vector backbone: pMXs
  Vector type: Mammalian Expression, Retroviral
Growth in bacteria
  Bacterial resistance: Ampicillin, 100 μg/mL
  Growth temperature: 37°C
  Growth strain: Top10
  Copy number: High Copy
Gene/Insert
  Gene/Insert name: NRAS (alt name: neuroblastoma RAS viral (v-ras) oncogene homolog)
  Species: H. sapiens (human)
  GenBank ID: NM_002524.4 NP_002515.1
  Entrez Gene: NRAS (a.k.a. ALPS4, CMNS, KRAS, N-ras, NCMS, NRAS1, NS6)
Resource information
  A portion of this plasmid was derived from a plasmid made by: pMXs is from Dr. Toshio Kitamura of the University of Tokyo, the Institute of Medical Science. If you use this plasmid in a paper, please cite: Retrovirus-mediated gene transfer and expression cloning: powerful tools in functional genomics. Exp Hematol. 2003 Nov;31(11):1007-14. Kitamura T, Koshino Y, Shibata F, Oki T, Nakajima H, Nosaka T, Kumagai H.
Terms and licenses: Academic/Nonprofit Terms; Industry Terms: Not Available to Industry
How to cite: pMXs-hs-NRAS was a gift from Shinya Yamanaka (Addgene plasmid # 52728 ; http://n2t.net/addgene:52728 ; RRID:Addgene_52728)
