[The description below was written by a language model from this plasmid's Addgene catalogue record.]
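Description:
pMXs-hs-NRAS is a retroviral mammalian expression plasmid that carries the human NRAS coding sequence (neuroblastoma RAS viral oncogene homolog) in the pMXs backbone. It is propagated in E. coli as a high-copy plasmid under ampicillin selection. No feature table accompanies the record, so the exact positions of the regulatory elements, the origin of replication and any mammalian selection marker are not documented. No epitope tag, reporter or mutation is listed for the insert, which is referenced to the standard human NRAS transcript and protein entries.

pMXs belongs to a family of Moloney murine leukemia virus-derived vectors designed for gene transfer and expression cloning. In vectors of this type, the insert lies between two long terminal repeats and downstream of a packaging signal. The 5' LTR serves as the promoter for the transgene. The viral structural and enzymatic genes are absent, so they must be supplied in trans by a packaging cell line. The resulting replication-incompetent particles deliver the LTR-flanked cassette into dividing target cells, where it integrates and gives stable expression.

The stated purpose is retroviral expression of human NRAS, a small GTPase that signals in the RAS pathway. The associated publication concerns the let-7/LIN-41 pathway and its control of prodifferentiation genes during reprogramming to human induced pluripotent stem cells. This suggests the construct was used to overexpress NRAS in that reprogramming context, although the record does not describe its specific experimental role.
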