>Addgene plasmid #52728 | pMXs-hs-NRAS | addgene partial sequence | sequence record 84709 | pMX-S1811 5'-GACGGCATCGCAGCTTGGATACAC-3'
CGTGAAGGCTGCCGACCCCGGGGGTGGACCATCCTCTAGACTGCCGGATCTAGCTAGTTAATTAAGGATC
CCAGTGTGGTGGTACGGGAAATCACAAGTTTGTACAAAAAAGCAGGCTCCGCGGCCGCCCCCTTCACCAT
GACTGAGTACAAACTGGTGGTGGTTGGAGCAGGTGGTGTTGGGAAAAGCGCACTGACAATCCAGCTAATC
CAGAACCACTTTGTAGATGAATATGATCCCACCATAGAGGATTCTTACAGAAAACAAGTGGTTATAGATG
GTGAAACCTGTTTGTTGGACATACTGGATACAGCTGGACAAGAAGAGTACAGTGCCATGAGAGACCAATA
CATGAGGACAGGCGAAGGCTTCCTCTGTGTATTTGCCATCAATAATAGCAAGTCATTTGCGGATATTAAC
CTCTACAGGGAGCAGATTAAGCGAGTAAAAGACTCGGATGATGTACCTATGGTGCTAGTGGGAAACAAGT
GTGATTTGCCAACAAGGACAGTTGATACAAAACAAGCCCACGAACTGGCCAAGAGTTACGGGATTCCATT
CATTGAAACCTCAGCCAAGACCAGACAGGGTGTTGAAGATGCTTTTTACACACTGGTAAGAGAAATACGC
CAGTACCGAATGAAAAAACTCAACAGCAGTGATGATGGGACTCAGGGTTGTATGGGATTGCCATGTGTGG
TGATGTAAAAGGGTGGGCGCGCCGACCCAGCTTTCTTGTACAAAGTGGTGATATTCCAGCTGAGCGCCGG
TCGCTACCATTACCAGTTGGTCTGGTGTCAAAAATAATAATAACCGGGCAGGCCATGTCTGCCCGTATTT
CGCGTAAGGAAATCCATTATGTACTATTTAAACTCGAGCGGCCGCCAGCACAGTGGTCGACGATAAAATA
AAAGATTTTATTTAGTCTCCAGAAAAAGGGGGGAATGAAAGACCCCACCTGTAGGTTTGGCAAGCTAGCT
TAAGTAACGCCATTTTGCAAGGCATGGAAAAATACATAACTGAGAATAGAGAAGTTCAGATCAAGGTCAG
GAACAGATGGAACAGCTGAATATGGGCCAAACAGGATATCTGTGGTAAGCAGTTCCTGCCCCGGCTCAGG
GCCAAGAACAGATGGAACAGCTGAATATGGGCCAAACAGGATATCTGTGGTA
